>Addgene plasmid #250379 | Lenti-CMV-2xHA-NUDT5 C76Y-WPRE | addgene full sequence | sequence record 498963 | Addgene NGS Result
TGTAGCCGTAGTTAGGCCACCACTTCAAGAACTCTGTAGCACCGCCTACATACCTCGCTCTGCTAATCCT
GTTACCAGTGGCTGCTGCCAGTGGCGATAAGTCGTGTCTTACCGGGTTGGACTCAAGACGATAGTTACCG
GATAAGGCGCAGCGGTCGGGCTGAACGGGGGGTTCGTGCACACAGCCCAGCTTGGAGCGAACGACCTACA
CCGAACTGAGATACCTACAGCGTGAGCTATGAGAAAGCGCCACGCTTCCCGAAGGGAGAAAGGCGGACAG
GTATCCGGTAAGCGGCAGGGTCGGAACAGGAGAGCGCACGAGGGAGCTTCCAGGGGGAAACGCCTGGTAT
CTTTATAGTCCTGTCGGGTTTCGCCACCTCTGACTTGAGCGTCGATTTTTGTGATGCTCGTCAGGGGGGC
GGAGCCTATGGAAAAACGCCAGCAACGCGGCCTTTTTACGGTTCCTGGCCTTTTGCTGGCCTTTTGCTCA
CATGTTCTTTCCTGCGTTATCCCCTGATTCTGTGGATAACCGTATTACCGCCTTTGAGTGAGCTGATACC
GCTCGCCGCAGCCGAACGACCGAGCGCAGCGAGTCAGTGAGCGAGGAAGCGGAAGAGCGCCCAATACGCA
AACCGCCTCTCCCCGCGCGTTGGCCGATTCATTAATGCAGCTGGCACGACAGGTTTCCCGACTGGAAAGC
GGGCAGTGAGCGCAACGCAATTAATGTGAGTTAGCTCACTCATTAGGCACCCCAGGCTTTACACTTTATG
CTTCCGGCTCGTATGTTGTGTGGAATTGTGAGCGGATAACAATTTCACACAGGAAACAGCTATGACCATG
ATTACGCCAAGCGCGCAATTAACCCTCACTAAAGGGAACAAAAGCTGGAGCTGCAAGCTTAATGTAGTCT
TATGCAATACTCTTGTAGTCTTGCAACATGGTAACGATGAGTTAGCAACATGCCTTACAAGGAGAGAAAA
AGCACCGTGCATGCCGATTGGTGGAAGTAAGGTGGTACGATCGTGCCTTATTAGGAAGGCAACAGACGGG
TCTGACATGGATTGGACGAACCACTGAATTGCCGCATTGCAGAGATATTGTATTTAAGTGCCTAGCTCGA
TACATAAACGGGTCTCTCTGGTTAGACCAGATCTGAGCCTGGGAGCTCTCTGGCTAACTAGGGAACCCAC
TGCTTAAGCCTCAATAAAGCTTGCCTTGAGTGCTTCAAGTAGTGTGTGCCCGTCTGTTGTGTGACTCTGG
TAACTAGAGATCCCTCAGACCCTTTTAGTCAGTGTGGAAAATCTCTAGCAGTGGCGCCCGAACAGGGACT
TGAAAGCGAAAGGGAAACCAGAGGAGCTCTCTCGACGCAGGACTCGGCTTGCTGAAGCGCGCACGGCAAG
AGGCGAGGGGCGGCGACTGGTGAGTACGCCAAAAATTTTGACTAGCGGAGGCTAGAAGGAGAGAGATGGG
TGCGAGAGCGTCAGTATTAAGCGGGGGAGAATTAGATCGCGATGGGAAAAAATTCGGTTAAGGCCAGGGG
GAAAGAAAAAATATAAATTAAAACATATAGTATGGGCAAGCAGGGAGCTAGAACGATTCGCAGTTAATCC
TGGCCTGTTAGAAACATCAGAAGGCTGTAGACAAATACTGGGACAGCTACAACCATCCCTTCAGACAGGA
TCAGAAGAACTTAGATCATTATATAATACAGTAGCAACCCTCTATTGTGTGCATCAAAGGATAGAGATAA
AAGACACCAAGGAAGCTTTAGACAAGATAGAGGAAGAGCAAAACAAAAGTAAGACCACCGCACAGCAAGC
GGCCGCTGATCTTCAGACCTGGAGGAGGAGATATGAGGGACAATTGGAGAAGTGAATTATATAAATATAA
AGTAGTAAAAATTGAACCATTAGGAGTAGCACCCACCAAGGCAAAGAGAAGAGTGGTGCAGAGAGAAAAA
AGAGCAGTGGGAATAGGAGCTTTGTTCCTTGGGTTCTTGGGAGCAGCAGGAAGCACTATGGGCGCAGCGT
CAATGACGCTGACGGTACAGGCCAGACAATTATTGTCTGGTATAGTGCAGCAGCAGAACAATTTGCTGAG
GGCTATTGAGGCGCAACAGCATCTGTTGCAACTCACAGTCTGGGGCATCAAGCAGCTCCAGGCAAGAATC
CTGGCTGTGGAAAGATACCTAAAGGATCAACAGCTCCTGGGGATTTGGGGTTGCTCTGGAAAACTCATTT
GCACCACTGCTGTGCCTTGGAATGCTAGTTGGAGTAATAAATCTCTGGAACAGATTTGGAATCACACGAC
CTGGATGGAGTGGGACAGAGAAATTAACAATTACACAAGCTTAATACACTCCTTAATTGAAGAATCGCAA
AACCAGCAAGAAAAGAATGAACAAGAATTATTGGAATTAGATAAATGGGCAAGTTTGTGGAATTGGTTTA
ACATAACAAATTGGCTGTGGTATATAAAATTATTCATAATGATAGTAGGAGGCTTGGTAGGTTTAAGAAT
AGTTTTTGCTGTACTTTCTATAGTGAATAGAGTTAGGCAGGGATATTCACCATTATCGTTTCAGACCCAC
CTCCCAACCCCGAGGGGACCCGACAGGCCCGAAGGAATAGAAGAAGAAGGTGGAGAGAGAGACAGAGACA
GATCCATTCGATTAGTGAACGGATCTCGACGGTATCGGTTAACTTTTAAAAGAAAAGGGGGGATTGGGGG
GTACAGTGCAGGGGAAAGAATAGTAGACATAATAGCAACAGACATACAAACTAAAGAATTACAAAAACAA
ATTACAAAATTCAAAATTTTATCGATAAGCTTGGGAGTTCCGCGTTACATAACTTACGGTAAATGGCCCG
CCTGGCTGACCGCCCAACGACCCCCGCCCATTGACGTCAATAATGACGTATGTTCCCATAGTAACGCCAA
TAGGGACTTTCCATTGACGTCAATGGGTGGAGTATTTACGGTAAACTGCCCACTTGGCAGTACATCAAGT
GTATCATATGCCAAGTACGCCCCCTATTGACGTCAATGACGGTAAATGGCCCGCCTGGCATTATGCCCAG
TACATGACCTTATGGGACTTTCCTACTTGGCAGTACATCTACGTATTAGTCATCGCTATTACCATGGTGA
TGCGGTTTTGGCAGTACATCAATGGGCGTGGATAGCGGTTTGACTCACGGGGATTTCCAAGTCTCCACCC
CATTGACGTCAATGGGAGTTTGTTTTGGCACCAAAATCAACGGGACTTTCCAAAATGTCGTAACAACTCC
GCCCCATTGACGCAAATGGGCGGTAGGCGTGTACGGTGGGAGGTCTATATAAGCAGAGCTCGTTTAGTGA
ACCGTCAGATCGCCTGGAGACGCCATCCACGCTGTTTTGACCTCCATAGAAGACACCGACTCTAGAGGGA
TCCACCGGTCGCCACCATGTACCCCTACGACGTGCCCGACTACGCCGGCTATCCGTATGATGTCCCGGAC
TATGCAGGAGAGAGCCAAGAACCAACGGAATCTTCTCAGAATGGCAAACAGTATATCATTTCAGAGGAGT
TAATTTCAGAAGGAAAATGGGTCAAGCTTGAAAAAACAACGTACATGGATCCTACTGGTAAAACTAGAAC
TTGGGAATCAGTGAAACGTACAACCAGGAAAGAGCAGACTGCGGATGGTGTCGCGGTCATCCCCGTGCTG
CAGAGAACACTTCACTATGAGTATATCGTTCTGGTGAAACAGTTCCGACCACCAATGGGGGGCTACTGCA
TAGAGTTCCCTGCAGGTCTCATAGATGATGGTGAAACCCCAGAAGCAGCTGCTCTCCGGGAGCTTGAAGA
AGAAACTGGCTACAAAGGGGACATTGCCGAATGTTCTCCAGCGGTCTGTATGGACCCAGGCTTGTCAAAC
TGTACTATACACATCGTGACAGTCACCATTAACGGAGATGATGCCGAAAACGCAAGGCCGAAGCCAAAGC
CAGGGGATGGAGAGTTTGTGGAAGTCATTTCTTTACCCAAGAATGACCTGCTGCAGAGACTTGATGCTCT
GGTAGCTGAAGAACATCTCACAGTGGACGCCAGGGTCTATTCCTACGCTCTAGCGCTGAAACATGCAAAT
GCAAAGCCATTTGAAGTGCCCTTCTTGAAATTTTAAAGCGGCCGCGTCGACAATCAACCTCTGGATTACA
AAATTTGTGAAAGATTGACTGGTATTCTTAACTATGTTGCTCCTTTTACGCTATGTGGATACGCTGCTTT
AATGCCTTTGTATCATGCTATTGCTTCCCGTATGGCTTTCATTTTCTCCTCCTTGTATAAATCCTGGTTG
CTGTCTCTTTATGAGGAGTTGTGGCCCGTTGTCAGGCAACGTGGCGTGGTGTGCACTGTGTTTGCTGACG
CAACCCCCACTGGTTGGGGCATTGCCACCACCTGTCAGCTCCTTTCCGGGACTTTCGCTTTCCCCCTCCC
TATTGCCACGGCGGAACTCATCGCCGCCTGCCTTGCCCGCTGCTGGACAGGGGCTCGGCTGTTGGGCACT
GACAATTCCGTGGTGTTGTCGGGGAAGCTGACGTCCTTTCCATGGCTGCTCGCCTGTGTTGCCACCTGGA
TTCTGCGCGGGACGTCCTTCTGCTACGTCCCTTCGGCCCTCAATCCAGCGGACCTTCCTTCCCGCGGCCT
GCTGCCGGCTCTGCGGCCTCTTCCGCGTCTTCGCCTTCGCCCTCAGACGAGTCGGATCTCCCTTTGGGCC
GCCTCCCCGCCTGGAATTCTACCGGGTAGGGGAGGCGCTTTTCCCAAGGCAGTCTGGAGCATGCGCTTTA
GCAGCCCCGCTGGGCACTTGGCGCTACACAAGTGGCCTCTGGCCTCGCACACATTCCACATCCACCGGTA
GGCGCCAACCGGCTCCGTTCTTTGGTGGCCCCTTCGCGCCACCTTCTACTCCTCCCCTAGTCAGGAAGTT
CCCCCCCGCCCCGCAGCTCGCGTCGTGCAGGACGTGACAAATGGAAGTAGCACGTCTCACTAGTCTCGTG
CAGATGGACAGCACCGCTGAGCAATGGAAGCGGGTAGGCCTTTGGGGCAGCGGCCAATAGCAGCTTTGCT
CCTTCGCTTTCTGGGCTCAGAGGCTGGGAAGGGGTGGGTCCGGGGGCGGGCTCAGGGGCGGGCTCAGGGG
CGGGGCGGGCGCCCGAAGGTCCTCCGGAGGCCCGGCATTCTGCACGCTTCAAAAGCGCACGTCTGCCGCG
CTGTTCTCCTCTTCCTCATCTCCGGGCCTTTCGACCTGCAGCCCAAGCTTACCATGACCGAGTACAAGCC
CACGGTGCGCCTCGCCACCCGCGACGACGTCCCCAGGGCCGTACGCACCCTCGCCGCCGCGTTCGCCGAC
TACCCCGCCACGCGCCACACCGTCGATCCGGACCGCCACATCGAGCGGGTCACCGAGCTGCAAGAACTCT
TCCTCACGCGCGTCGGGCTCGACATCGGCAAGGTGTGGGTCGCGGACGACGGCGCCGCGGTGGCGGTCTG
GACCACGCCGGAGAGCGTCGAAGCGGGGGCGGTGTTCGCCGAGATCGGCCCGCGCATGGCCGAGTTGAGC
GGTTCCCGGCTGGCCGCGCAGCAACAGATGGAAGGCCTCCTGGCGCCGCACCGGCCCAAGGAGCCCGCGT
GGTTCCTGGCCACCGTCGGCGTCTCGCCCGACCACCAGGGCAAGGGTCTGGGCAGCGCCGTCGTGCTCCC
CGGAGTGGAGGCGGCCGAGCGCGCCGGGGTGCCCGCCTTCCTGGAGACCTCCGCGCCCCGCAACCTCCCC
TTCTACGAGCGGCTCGGCTTCACCGTCACCGCCGACGTCGAGGTGCCCGAAGGACCGCGCACCTGGTGCA
TGACCCGCAAGCCCGGTGCCTGACGCCCGCCCCACGACCCGCAGCGCCCGACCGAAAGGAGCGCACGACC
CCATGCATCTCGAGGGCCCGGTACCTTTAAGACCAATGACTTACAAGGCAGCTGTAGATCTTAGCCACTT
TTTAAAAGAAAAGGGGGGACTGGAAGGGCTAGCTCACTCCCAACGAAGACAAGATCTGCTTTTTGCTTGT
ACTGGGTCTCTCTGGTTAGACCAGATCTGAGCCTGGGAGCTCTCTGGCTAACTAGGGAACCCACTGCTTA
AGCCTCAATAAAGCTTGCCTTGAGTGCTTCAAGTAGTGTGTGCCCGTCTGTTGTGTGACTCTGGTAACTA
GAGATCCCTCAGACCCTTTTAGTCAGTGTGGAAAATCTCTAGCAGTAGTAGTTCATGTCATCTTATTATT
CAGTATTTATAACTTGCAAAGAAATGAATATCAGAGAGTGAGAGGAACTTGTTTATTGCAGCTTATAATG
GTTACAAATAAAGCAATAGCATCACAAATTTCACAAATAAAGCATTTTTTTCACTGCATTCTAGTTGTGG
TTTGTCCAAACTCATCAATGTATCTTATCATGTCTGGCTCTAGCTATCCCGCCCCTAACTCCGCCCATCC
CGCCCCTAACTCCGCCCAGTTCCGCCCATTCTCCGCCCCATGGCTGACTAATTTTTTTTATTTATGCAGA
GGCCGAGGCCGCCTCGGCCTCTGAGCTATTCCAGAAGTAGTGAGGAGGCTTTTTTGGAGGCCTAGGGACG
TACCCAATTCGCCCTATAGTGAGTCGTATTACGCGCGCTCACTGGCCGTCGTTTTACAACGTCGTGACTG
GGAAAACCCTGGCGTTACCCAACTTAATCGCCTTGCAGCACATCCCCCTTTCGCCAGCTGGCGTAATAGC
GAAGAGGCCCGCACCGATCGCCCTTCCCAACAGTTGCGCAGCCTGAATGGCGAATGGG
[124 nt withheld, positions 6849-6972]
C
[91 nt withheld, positions 6974-7064]
A
[49 nt withheld, positions 7066-7114]
CCTTTGACGTTGGAGTCCACGTTCTTT
[37 nt withheld, positions 7142-7178]
ACCCTATCTCGGTCTATTCTTTTGATTTATAAGGGATTTTGCCGATTTCGGCCTATTGGTTAAAAAATGA
GCTGATTTAACAAAAATTTAACGCGAATTTTAACAAAATATTAACGCTTACAATTTAGGTGGCACTTTTC
GGGGAAATGTGCGCGGAACCCCTATTTGTTTATTTTTCTAAATACATTCAAATATGTATCCGCTCATGAG
ACAATAACCCTGATAAATGCTTCAATAATATTGAAAAAGGAAGAGTATGAGTATTCAACATTTCCGTGTC
GCCCTTATTCCCTTTTTTGCGGCATTTTGCCTTCCTGTTTTTGCTCACCCAGAAACGCTGGTGAAAGTAA
AAGATGCTGAAGATCAGTTGGGTGCACGAGTGGGTTACATCGAACTGGATCTCAACAGCGGTAAGATCCT
TGAGAGTTTTCGCCCCGAAGAACGTTTTCCAATGATGAGCACTTTTAAAGTTCTGCTATGTGGCGCGGTA
TTATCCCGTATTGACGCCGGGCAAGAGCAACTCGGTCGCCGCATACACTATTCTCAGAATGACTTGGTTG
AGTACTCACCAGTCACAGAAAAGCATCTTACGGATGGCATGACAGTAAGAGAATTATGCAGTGCTGCCAT
AACCATGAGTGATAACACTGCGGCCAACTTACTTCTGACAACGATCGGAGGACCGAAGGAGCTAACCGCT
TTTTTGCACAACATGGGGGATCATGTAACTCGCCTTGATCGTTGGGAACCGGAGCTGAATGAAGCCATAC
CAAACGACGAGCGTGACACCACGATGCCTGTAGCAATGGCAACAACGTTGCGCAAACTATTAACTGGCGA
ACTACTTACTCTAGCTTCCCGGCAACAATTAATAGACTGGATGGAGGCGGATAAAGTTGCAGGACCACTT
CTGCGCTCGGCCCTTCCGGCTGGCTGGTTTATTGCTGATAAATCTGGAGCCGGTGAGCGTGGGTCTCGCG
GTATCATTGCAGCACTGGGGCCAGATGGTAAGCCCTCCCGTATCGTAGTTATCTACACGACGGGGAGTCA
GGCAACTATGGATGAACGAAATAGACAGATCGCTGAGATAGGTGCCTCACTGATTAAGCATTGGTAACTG
TCAGACCAAGTTTACTCATATATACTTTAGATTGATTTAAAACTTCATTTTTAATTTAAAAGGATCTAGG
TGAAGATCCTTTTTGATAATCTCATGACCAAAATCCCTTAACGTGAGTTTTCGTTCCACTGAGCGTCAGA
CCCCGTAGAAAAGATCAAAGGATCTTCTTGAGATCCTTTTTTTCTGCGCGTAATCTGCTGCTTGCAAACA
AAAAAACCACCGCTACCAGCGGTGGTTTGTTTGCCGGATCAAGAGCTACCAACTCTTTTTCCGAAGGTAA
CTGGCTTCAGCAGAGCGCAGATACCAAATACTGTTCTTCTAG
Features (pLannotate 1.2.2; 28 found; start..end, strand, type, name):
    617..709     +  CDS            lacI (fragment): lac repressor; lacI; The lac repressor binds to the lac operator to inhibit transcription in E. coli. This inhibition can be relieved by adding lactose or isopropyl-β-D-thiogalactopyranoside (IPTG).
    722..743     +  protein_bind   CAP binding site: CAP binding activates transcription in the presence of cAMP. E. coli catabolite activator protein
    758..788     +  promoter       lac promoter: promoter for the E. coli lac operon
    796..812     +  protein_bind   lac operator: The lac repressor binds to the lac operator to inhibit transcription in E. coli. This inhibition can be relieved by adding lactose or isopropyl-β-D-thiogalactopyranoside (IPTG). lac repressor encoded by lacI
    857..875     +  promoter       T3 promoter: promoter for bacteriophage T3 RNA polymerase
    903..1129    +  promoter       RSV promoter: Rous sarcoma virus enhancer/promoter
   1130..1310    +  LTR            5' LTR (truncated): truncated 5' long terminal repeat (LTR) from HIV-1
   1357..1482    +  misc_feature   HIV-1 Ψ: packaging signal of human immunodeficiency virus type 1
   1466..1829    +  CDS            HIV-1 gag (fragment): gag protein from human immunodeficiency virus 1; gag
   1975..2208    +  misc_feature   RRE: The Rev response element (RRE) of HIV-1 allows for Rev-dependent mRNA export from the nucleus to the cytoplasm.
   2585..2685    +  CDS            Rev (fragment): human immunodeficiency virus 1 (HIV-1) Rev protein; rev; enhances nuclear export of unspliced and incompletely spliced viral mRNAs
   2704..2820    +  misc_feature   cPPT/CTS: central polypurine tract and central termination sequence of HIV-1
   2843..3146    +  enhancer       CMV enhancer: human cytomegalovirus immediate early enhancer
   3147..3350    +  promoter       CMV promoter: human cytomegalovirus (CMV) immediate early promoter
   3510..4163    +  CDS            NUDT5: NUDT5_HUMAN - Also known as NUDIX5 From Homo sapiens (Human).
   4182..4770    +  misc_feature   WPRE: woodchuck hepatitis virus posttranscriptional regulatory element
   4784..5283    +  promoter       PGK promoter: mouse phosphoglycerate kinase 1 promoter
   5304..5903    +  CDS            PuroR: puromycin N-acetyltransferase; pac from Streptomyces alboniger; confers resistance to puromycin
   5971..6108    +  CDS            nef (fragment): NEF_HV1LA - Experimental evidence at protein level: Swiss-Prot protein existence level 1. Extracellular Nef protein targets CD4(+) T-lymphocytes for apoptosis by interacting with CXCR4 surface receptors. From Human immunodeficiency virus type 1 group M subtype B (isolate Lai) (HIV-1).
   6094..6274    +  LTR            5' LTR (truncated): truncated 5' long terminal repeat (LTR) from HIV-1
   6346..6467    +  polyA_signal   SV40 poly(A) signal: SV40 polyadenylation signal
   6507..6642    +  rep_origin     SV40 ori: SV40 origin of replication
   6663..6681    -  promoter       T7 promoter: promoter for bacteriophage T7 RNA polymerase
   6689..6844    +  CDS            lacZα (fragment): LacZα fragment of β-galactosidase; lacZ fragment
   6849..7277    +  rep_origin     f1 ori (sequence partly withheld): f1 bacteriophage origin of replication; arrow indicates direction of (+) strand synthesis
   7330..7434    +  promoter       AmpR promoter: bla
   7435..8295    +  CDS            AmpR: β-lactamase; bla; confers resistance to ampicillin, carbenicillin, and related antibiotics
   8466..434     +  rep_origin     ori (across the origin): high-copy-number ColE1/pMB1/pBR322/pUC origin of replication
