[The description below was written by a language model from this plasmid's Addgene catalogue record and pLannotate feature annotations shown in this document.]
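Description:
Lenti-CMV-2xHA-NUDT5 C76Y-WPRE is a lentiviral mammalian expression plasmid of about 8.6 kb, built on the pLenti CMV GFP Puro backbone with the human NUDT5 coding sequence as the CMV-driven insert. It is maintained in E. coli through a high-copy ColE1/pUC-type origin and an ampicillin resistance gene (β-lactamase). The backbone also carries an f1 origin, an SV40 origin, T3 and T7 promoters, and remnants of the lac region.

The transfer cassette has an RSV promoter fused to a truncated HIV-1 5' LTR, which drives transcription of the viral genomic RNA in packaging cells. This is followed by the Ψ packaging signal with a gag fragment, the Rev response element for Rev-dependent nuclear export, and the cPPT/CTS element. Downstream, the CMV enhancer and promoter drive human NUDT5 (Nudix hydrolase 5) carrying the C76Y substitution and an N-terminal 2xHA epitope tag for detection or immunoprecipitation. The annotated NUDT5 CDS is slightly shorter than the recorded 714 bp insert, consistent with the tag lying just upstream, although the tag itself is not annotated separately. A WPRE follows the coding sequence to enhance transcript expression. A mouse PGK promoter then drives puromycin N-acetyltransferase, allowing selection of transduced cells. The cassette ends in a second truncated LTR and an SV40 polyadenylation signal.

The construct is intended for producing lentivirus to stably express HA-tagged mutant NUDT5 in mammalian cells. The associated publication concerns a non-enzymatic role of NUDT5 in repressing de novo purine synthesis, but the record does not state the functional consequence of the C76Y mutation.
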