Addgene plasmid #250379: Lenti-CMV-2xHA-NUDT5 C76Y-WPRE
Purpose: Lentiviral expression of human NUDT5 C76Y with N-terminal 2xHA under CMV promoter and puromycin resistance cassette under PGK promoter.
Depositing lab: Stefan Kubicek. Depositing organization: CeMM Research Center for Molecular Medicine. Publication: A non-enzymatic role of Nudix hydrolase 5 in repressing purine de novo synthesis. Nguyen TA, Lin JG, Marques AMC, Fottner M, Bauer LG, Reicher A, Daum D, Scrofani L, Liu Y, Cheng C, D'Angelo L D D L, Sanchez J, Bueschl C, Marella N, Buphamalai P, Traversi F, Beres M, Moll HP, Siklos M, Genger JW, Hofstaetter G, Villanti L, Malik M, Klimek C, Runggatscher K, Guertl B, Hansen JS, Dobner S, Babosova O, Becirovic T, de Rooij LPMH, Casanova E, Koren A, Froese DS, Rosenblatt DS, Klavins K, Bergthaler A, Menche J, Hannich JT, Abele M, Sdelci S, Lang K, Huber KVM, Kubicek S. Science. 2025 Nov 6:eadv4257. doi: 10.1126/science.adv4257. PubMed 41196952.
Backbone
  Vector backbone: pLenti CMV GFP Puro
  Backbone manufacturer: Eric Campeau, Paul Kaufman (Addgene #17448)
  Vector type: Mammalian Expression, Lentiviral
Growth in bacteria
  Bacterial resistance: Ampicillin, 100 μg/mL
  Growth temperature: 37°C
  Growth strain: NEB Stable
  Copy number: High Copy
Gene/Insert
  Gene/Insert name: NUDT5
  Species: H. sapiens (human)
  Insert size (bp): 714
  Mutation: C76Y
  Entrez Gene: NUDT5 (a.k.a. YSA1, YSA1H, YSAH1, hNUDT5)
  Promoter: CMV
  Tag / fusion protein: 2xHA (N terminal on insert)
  Cloning method: Ligation Independent Cloning
Terms and licenses: Academic/Nonprofit Terms; Industry Terms: Not Available to Industry
Depositor comments: Insert cloned with BamHI (5') and SalI (3') sites.
How to cite: Lenti-CMV-2xHA-NUDT5 C76Y-WPRE was a gift from Stefan Kubicek (Addgene plasmid # 250379 ; http://n2t.net/addgene:250379 ; RRID:Addgene_250379)
